Addgene plasmid #40855: pNH4
Depositing lab: Adam Bogdanove. Depositing organization: Iowa State University Research Foundation. Publication: Efficient design and assembly of custom TALEN and other TAL effector-based constructs for DNA targeting. Cermak T, Doyle EL, Christian M, Wang L, Zhang Y, Schmidt C, Baller JA, Somia NV, Bogdanove AJ, Voytas DF. Nucleic Acids Res. 2011 Jul;39(12):e82. doi: 10.1093/nar/gkr218 PubMed 21493687.
Backbone
  Vector backbone: pTC14
  Backbone size w/o insert (bp): 3013
  Total vector size (bp): 3099
Growth in bacteria
  Bacterial resistance: Tetracycline, 10 μg/mL
  Growth temperature: 37°C
  Growth strain: DH5alpha
  Growth instructions: DH5a/LB+antibiotics
  Copy number: High Copy
Gene/Insert
  Gene/Insert name: repeat NH4
  Species: Xanthomonas oryzae
  Insert size (bp): 86
  Cloning method: Restriction Enzyme; 5′ cloning site XbaI (not destroyed); 3′ cloning site XhoI (not destroyed)
  Sequencing primers: 5′ pTC14_F2 (caagcctgattgggagaaaa)
Terms and licenses: Academic/Nonprofit Terms; Industry Terms: Not Available to Industry
How to cite: pNH4 was a gift from Adam Bogdanove (Addgene plasmid # 40855 ; http://n2t.net/addgene:40855 ; RRID:Addgene_40855)
