[The description below was written by a language model from this plasmid's Addgene catalogue record and pLannotate feature annotations shown in this document.]
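Description:
pNH4 is a small (about 3.1 kb) bacterial cloning plasmid that serves as a module vector for building custom TAL effector repeat arrays. It is built on the pTC14 backbone and carries an 86 bp insert, "repeat NH4", derived from a Xanthomonas oryzae TAL effector repeat and placed between XbaI and XhoI sites that both remain intact. By the naming convention of such module sets, the name suggests a repeat with the NH repeat-variable diresidue designed for the fourth position of an array, although the record itself does not spell this out. The associated publication describes efficient design and assembly of custom TALENs and other TAL effector-based DNA-targeting constructs, so the plasmid is best understood as one building block in a library of single-repeat modules that are joined in a defined order to generate DNA-binding domains of chosen specificity.

The plasmid is maintained in E. coli at high copy through a ColE1/pUC-type origin and selected with tetracycline, via a tetracycline efflux protein gene expressed from its own tet promoter. The remaining annotated features are mostly backbone remnants: short fragments of lacI, an RSF origin and a kanamycin resistance gene, none of which is likely to be functional, plus a T7 promoter and rrnB T1 and T2 terminators. The automated feature table does not annotate the repeat insert itself. No expression cassette for the repeat is indicated, which fits its role as a storage and donor plasmid for assembly rather than an expression vector.
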