Features (pLannotate 1.2.2; 10 found; start..end, strand, type, name):
      1..54      -  CDS            lacI (fragment): lac repressor; lacI; The lac repressor binds to the lac operator to inhibit transcription in E. coli. This inhibition can be relieved by adding lactose or isopropyl-β-D-thiogalactopyranoside (IPTG).
     56..180     -  rep_origin     RSF ori (fragment): Plasmids containing the RSF 1030 origin of replication can be propagated in E. coli cells that contain additional plasmids with compatible origins.
    196..224     +  promoter       tet promoter: E. coli promoter for tetracycline efflux protein gene
    272..1462    +  CDS            TcR: tetracycline efflux protein; tet; confers resistance to tetracycline
   1560..1634    +  CDS            KanR (fragment): aminoglycoside phosphotransferase; aphA-3; confers resistance to kanamycin
   1637..1655    -  promoter       T7 promoter: promoter for bacteriophage T7 RNA polymerase
   1948..2536    +  rep_origin     ori: high-copy-number ColE1/pMB1/pBR322/pUC origin of replication
   2719..2811    +  CDS            lacI (fragment): lac repressor; lacI; The lac repressor binds to the lac operator to inhibit transcription in E. coli. This inhibition can be relieved by adding lactose or isopropyl-β-D-thiogalactopyranoside (IPTG).
   2866..2893    -  terminator     rrnB T2 terminator: transcription terminator T2 from the E. coli rrnB gene
   3025..3068    +  terminator     rrnB T1 terminator: Escherichia coli rrnB; transcription terminator T1 from the E. coli rrnB gene
>Addgene plasmid #40855 | pNH4 | depositor full sequence | sequence record 54231 | pNH4 sequence 3099 bps
CTGCATTAATGAATCGGCCAACGCGCGGGGAGAGGCGGTTTGCGTATTGGGCGCTCTTCCGCTTCCTCGC
TCACTGACTCGCTGCGCTCGGTCGTTCGGCTGCGGCGAGCGGTATCAGCTCACTCAAAGGCGGTAATACG
GTTATCCACAGAATCAGGGGATAACGCAGGAAAGAACATGAATTAATTCTCATGTTTGACAGCTTATCAT
CGATTAGCTTTAATGCGGTAGTTTATCACAGTTAAATTGCTAACGCAGTCAGGCACCGTGTATGAAATCT
AACAATGCGCTCATCGTCATCCTCGGCACCGTCACCCTGGATGCTGTAGGCATAGGCTTGGTTATGCCGG
TACTGCCGGGCCTCTTGCGGGATATCGTCCATTCCGACAGCATCGCCAGTCACTATGGCGTGCTGCTAGC
GCTATATGCGTTGATGCAATTTCTATGCGCACCCGTTCTCGGAGCACTGTCCGACCGCTTTGGCCGCCGC
CCAGTCCTGCTCGCTTCGCTACTTGGAGCCACTATCGACTACGCGATCATGGCGACCACACCCGTCCTGT
GGATTCTCTACGCCGGACGCATCGTGGCCGGCATCACCGGCGCCACAGGTGCGGTTGCTGGCGCCTATAT
CGCCGACATCACCGATGGGGAAGATCGGGCTCGCCACTTCGGGCTCATGAGCGCTTGTTTCGGCGTGGGT
ATGGTGGCAGGCCCCGTGGCCGGGGGACTGTTGGGCGCCATCTCCTTACATGCACCATTCCTTGCGGCGG
CGGTGCTCAACGGCCTCAACCTACTACTGGGCTGCTTCCTAATGCAGGAGTCGCATAAGGGAGAGCGCCG
ACCCATGCCCTTGAGAGCCTTCAACCCAGTCAGCTCCTTCCGGTGGGCGCGGGGCATGACTATCGTCGCC
GCACTTATGACTGTCTTCTTTATCATGCAACTCGTAGGACAGGTGCCGGCAGCGCTCTGGGTCATTTTCG
GCGAGGACCGCTTTCGCTGGAGCGCGACGATGATCGGCCTGTCGCTTGCGGTATTCGGAATCTTGCACGC
CCTCGCTCAAGCCTTCGTCACTGGTCCCGCCACCAAACGTTTCGGCGAGAAGCAGGCCATTATCGCCGGC
ATGGCGGCCGACGCGCTGGGCTACGTCTTGCTGGCGTTCGCGACGCGAGGCTGGATGGCCTTCCCCATTA
TGATTCTTCTCGCTTCCGGCGGCATCGGGATGCCCGCGTTGCAGGCCATGCTGTCCAGGCAGGTAGATGA
CGACCATCAGGGACAGCTTCAAGGATCGCTCGCGGCTCTTACCAGCCTAACTTCGATCATTGGACCGCTG
ATCGTCACGGCGATTTATGCCGCCTCGGCGAGCACATGGAACGGGTTGGCATGGATTGTAGGCGCCGCCC
TATACCTTGTCTGCCTCCCCGCGTTGCGTCGCGGTGCATGGAGCCGGGCCACCTCGACCTGAATGGAAGC
CGGCGGCACCTCGCTAACGGATTCACCACTCCAAGAATTGGAGCCAATCAATTCTTGCGGAGAACTGTGA
ATGCGCAAACCAACCCTTGATCGGGGAAGAACAGTATGTCGAGCTATTTTTTGACTTACTGGGGATCAAG
CCTGATTGGGAGAAAATAAAATATCCCCTATAGTGAGTCGTATTACATGGTCATAGCTGTTTCCTGGCAG
CTCTGGCCCGTGTCTCAAAATCTCTGATGTTACATTGCACAAGATAAAAATATATCATCATGCCTCCTCT
AGAGGTCTCGCCAGGACCATGGCCTGACCCCGGACCAAGTGGTGGCTATCGCCAGCAATCACGGCGGCAA
GCAAGCGCTCGAAACGGTGCAGCGGCTGTTGGAGACCCTCGAGCCACCCATGACCAAAATCCCTTAACGT
GAGTTACGCGTCGTTCCACTGAGCGTCAGACCCCGTAGAAAAGATCAAAGGATCTTCTTGAGATCCTTTT
TTTCTGCGCGTAATCTGCTGCTTGCAAACAAAAAAACCACCGCTACCAGCGGTGGTTTGTTTGCCGGATC
AAGAGCTACCAACTCTTTTTCCGAAGGTAACTGGCTTCAGCAGAGCGCAGATACCAAATACTGTTCTTCT
AGTGTAGCCGTAGTTAGGCCACCACTTCAAGAACTCTGTAGCACCGCCTACATACCTCGCTCTGCTAATC
CTGTTACCAGTGGCTGCTGCCAGTGGCGATAAGTCGTGTCTTACCGGGTTGGACTCAAGACGATAGTTAC
CGGATAAGGCGCAGCGGTCGGGCTGAACGGGGGGTTCGTGCACACAGCCCAGCTTGGAGCGAACGACCTA
CACCGAACTGAGATACCTACAGCGTGAGCTATGAGAAAGCGCCACGCTTCCCGAAGGGAGAAAGGCGGAC
AGGTATCCGGTAAGCGGCAGGGTCGGAACAGGAGAGCGCACGAGGGAGCTTCCAGGGGGAAACGCCTGGT
ATCTTTATAGTCCTGTCGGGTTTCGCCACCTCTGACTTGAGCGTCGATTTTTGTGATGCTCGTCAGGGGG
GCGGAGCCTATGGAAAAACGCCAGCAACGCGGCCTTTTTACGGTTCCTGGCCTTTTGCTGGCCTTTTGCT
CACATGTTCTTTCCTGCGTTATCCCCTGATTCTGTGGATAACCGTATTACCGCCTTTGAGTGAGCTGATA
CCGCTCGCCGCAGCCGAACGACCGAGCGCAGCGAGTCAGTGAGCGAGGAAGCGGAAGAGCGCCCAATACG
CAAACCGCCTCTCCCCGCGCGTTGGCCGATTCATTAATGCAGCTGGCACGACAGGTTTCCCGACTGGAAA
GCGGGCAGTGAGCGCAACGCAATTAATACGCGTACCGCTAGCCAGGAAGAGTTTGTAGAAACGCAAAAAG
GCCATCCGTCAGGATGGCCTTCTGCTTAGTTTGATGCCTGGCAGTTTATGGCGGGCGTCCTGCCCGCCAC
CCTCCGGGCCGTTGCTTCACAACGTTCAAATCCGCTCCCGGCGGATTTGTCCTACTCAGGAGAGCGTTCA
CCGACAAACAACAGATAAAACGAAAGGCCCAGTCTTCCGACTGAGCCTTTCGTTTTATTTGATGCCTGGC
AGTTCCCTACTCTCGCGTT
