>Addgene plasmid #40855 | pNH4 | addgene partial sequence | sequence record 56018 | pTC14_F2 5'-caagcctgattgggagaaaa-3'
GTGAGTCGTATTACATGGTCATAGCTGTTTCCTGGCAGCTCTGGCCCGTGTCTCAAAATCTCTGATGTTA
CATTGCACAAGATAAAAATATATCATCATGCCTCCTCTAGAGGTCTCGCCAGGACCATGGCCTGACCCCG
GACCAAGTGGTGGCTATCGCCAGCAATCACGGCGGCAAGCAAGCGCTCGAAACGGTGCAGCGGCTGTTGG
AGACCCTCGAGCCACCCATGACCAAAATCCCTTAACGTGAGTTACGCGTCGTTCCACTGAGCGTCAGACC
CCGTAGAAAAGATCAAAGGATCTTCTTGAGATCCTTTTTTTCTGCGCGTAATCTGCTGCTTGCAAACAAA
AAAACCACCGCTGGTAGCGGTGGTTTGTTTGCCGGATCAAGAGCTACCAACTCTTTTTCCGAAGGTAACT
GGCTTCAGCAGAGCGCAGATACCAAATACTGTTCTTCTAGTGTAGCCGTAGTTAGGCCACCACTTCAAGA
ACTCTGTAGCACCGCCTACATACCTCGCTCTGCTAATCCTGTTACCAGTGGCTGCTGCCAGTGGCGATAA
GTCGTGTCTTACCGGGTTGGACTCAAGACGATAGTTACCGGATAAGGCGCAGCGGTCGGGCTGAACGGGG
GGTTCGTGCACACAGCCCAGCTTGGAGCGAACGACCTACACCGAACTGAGATACCTACAGCGTGAGCTAT
GAGAAAGCGCCACGCTTCCCGAAGGGAGAAAGGCGGACAGGTATCCGGTAAGCGGCAGGGTCGGAACAGG
AGAGCGCACGAGGGAGCTTCCAGGGGGAAACGCCTGGTATCTTTATAGTCCTGTCGGGTTTCGCCACCTC
TGACTTGAGCGTCGATTTTTGTGATGCTCGTCAGGGGG
